Addgene plasmid #44434: pIC113
Purpose: (Empty Backbone)
Depositing lab: Iain Cheeseman & Arshad Desai. Depositing organization: Ludwig Institute For Cancer Research, San Diego Branch. Publication: A combined approach for the localization and tandem affinity purification of protein complexes from metazoans. Cheeseman IM, Desai A. Sci STKE. 2005 Jan 11;2005(266):pl1. 10.1126/stke.2662005pl1 PubMed 15644491.
Backbone
  Vector backbone: pBabe
  Backbone size (bp): 4850
  Modifications to backbone: EGFP sequence
  Vector type: Mammalian Expression, Retroviral
  Tag / fusion protein: EGFP (N terminal on backbone); tev (N terminal on insert); s peptide (N terminal on insert)
Growth in bacteria
  Bacterial resistance: Kanamycin, 50 μg/mL
  Growth temperature: 37°C
  Growth strain: DH5alpha
  Copy number: Unknown
Gene/Insert
  Cloning method: Restriction Enzyme
  Sequencing primers: 5′ CMV-F; 3′ SV40pA-R
Terms and licenses: Academic/Nonprofit Terms; Industry Terms: Not Available to Industry
How to cite: pIC113 was a gift from Iain Cheeseman & Arshad Desai (Addgene plasmid # 44434 ; http://n2t.net/addgene:44434 ; RRID:Addgene_44434)
