[The description below was written by a language model from this plasmid's Addgene catalogue record and pLannotate feature annotations shown in this document.]
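Description:
pIC113 is an empty mammalian expression backbone for making N-terminal "localization and affinity purification" fusions, in which a protein of interest is tagged with EGFP, a TEV protease cleavage site and an S-peptide. The catalogue entry lists the backbone as pBabe and the vector type as retroviral. However, the annotated 4,859 nt sequence shows no LTRs or packaging signal. Its layout instead resembles a standard CMV-driven EGFP fusion plasmid, so the feature table supports use by direct transfection rather than retroviral delivery, and the discrepancy should be kept in mind.

The expression cassette begins with the human CMV immediate-early enhancer and promoter, which drive the EGFP coding sequence. This is followed by a short linker, a fragment annotated as a TEV-cleavage tag, the S-Tag derived from ribonuclease A, and then a multiple cloning site for inserting an open reading frame by restriction cloning. An SV40 polyadenylation signal terminates the transcript. The resulting fusion lets the protein be visualised through EGFP fluorescence. It can also be purified in tandem: capture through the GFP moiety, release by TEV cleavage, then a second capture through the S-peptide. This fits the associated publication's theme of combined localization and tandem affinity purification of metazoan protein complexes.

For propagation, the plasmid carries a high-copy ColE1/pUC-type origin and an f1 origin. A single NeoR/KanR gene (Tn5 aminoglycoside phosphotransferase) sits behind both a bacterial bla promoter and the SV40 enhancer/early promoter and ends in an HSV TK polyadenylation signal. It therefore confers kanamycin resistance in E. coli and G418 resistance in mammalian cells, allowing stable lines to be selected. The short ble, bGH poly(A) and large T antigen annotations are only fragments and probably do not represent functional elements.
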