Features (pLannotate 1.2.2; 17 found; start..end, strand, type, name):
     61..364     +  enhancer       CMV enhancer: human cytomegalovirus immediate early enhancer
    365..568     +  promoter       CMV promoter: human cytomegalovirus (CMV) immediate early promoter
    613..1329    +  CDS            EGFP: EGFP is a basic (constitutively fluorescent) green fluorescent protein published in 1996, derived from Aequorea victoria. It is reported to be a rapidly-maturing weak dimer with moderate acid sensitivity.
   1356..1374    +  misc_feature   MCS (fragment): pBluescript multiple cloning site
   1375..1394    +  CDS            capTEV™ (fragment): composite tag for in vivo biotinylation, TEV protease cleavage, and 6xHis tagging
   1408..1452    +  CDS            S-Tag: affinity and epitope tag derived from pancreatic ribonuclease A
   1471..1523    +  misc_feature   MCS: multiple cloning site
   1540..1624    +  CDS            large T antigen (fragment): large T antigen from SV40 (simian virus 40)
   1647..1768    +  polyA_signal   SV40 poly(A) signal: SV40 polyadenylation signal
   1802..2230    -  rep_origin     f1 ori (sequence partly withheld): f1 bacteriophage origin of replication; arrow indicates direction of (+) strand synthesis
   2257..2361    +  promoter       AmpR promoter: bla
   2363..2720    +  promoter       SV40 promoter: SV40 enhancer and early promoter
   2755..3549    +  CDS            NeoR/KanR: aminoglycoside phosphotransferase from Tn5; aph(3')-II (or nptII); confers resistance to neomycin, kanamycin, and G418 (Geneticin®)
   3570..3722    +  CDS            ble (fragment): BLE_KLEPN - Experimental evidence at protein level: Swiss-Prot protein existence level 1. Binding protein with a strong affinity to the bleomycin family of antibiotics. Binds to CL990; an antimitotic-antibiotic compound. From Klebsiella pneumoniae.
   3781..3828    +  polyA_signal   HSV TK poly(A) signal: herpes simplex virus thymidine kinase polyadenylation signal (Cole and Stacy, 1985)
   3919..3935    -  polyA_signal   bGH poly(A) signal (fragment): bovine growth hormone polyadenylation signal
   4157..4745    +  rep_origin     ori: high-copy-number ColE1/pMB1/pBR322/pUC origin of replication
>Addgene plasmid #44434 | pIC113 | depositor full sequence | sequence record 60931 | pIC113 sequence 4859 bps
TAGTTATTAATAGTAATCAATTACGGGGTCATTAGTTCATAGCCCATATATGGAGTTCCGCGTTACATAA
CTTACGGTAAATGGCCCGCCTGGCTGACCGCCCAACGACCCCCGCCCATTGACGTCAATAATGACGTATG
TTCCCATAGTAACGCCAATAGGGACTTTCCATTGACGTCAATGGGTGGAGTATTTACGGTAAACTGCCCA
CTTGGCAGTACATCAAGTGTATCATATGCCAAGTACGCCCCCTATTGACGTCAATGACGGTAAATGGCCC
GCCTGGCATTATGCCCAGTACATGACCTTATGGGACTTTCCTACTTGGCAGTACATCTACGTATTAGTCA
TCGCTATTACCATGGTGATGCGGTTTTGGCAGTACATCAATGGGCGTGGATAGCGGTTTGACTCACGGGG
ATTTCCAAGTCTCCACCCCATTGACGTCAATGGGAGTTTGTTTTGGCACCAAAATCAACGGGACTTTCCA
AAATGTCGTAACAACTCCGCCCCATTGACGCAAATGGGCGGTAGGCGTGTACGGTGGGAGGTCTATATAA
GCAGAGCTGGTTTAGTGAACCGTCAGATCCGCTAGCGCTACCGGTCGCCACCATGGTGAGCAAGGGCGAG
GAGCTGTTCACCGGGGTGGTGCCCATCCTGGTCGAGCTGGACGGCGACGTAAACGGCCACAAGTTCAGCG
TGTCCGGCGAGGGCGAGGGCGATGCCACCTACGGCAAGCTGACCCTGAAGTTCATCTGCACCACCGGCAA
GCTGCCCGTGCCCTGGCCCACCCTCGTGACCACCCTGACCTACGGCGTGCAGTGCTTCAGCCGCTACCCC
GACCACATGAAGCAGCACGACTTCTTCAAGTCCGCCATGCCCGAAGGCTACGTCCAGGAGCGCACCATCT
TCTTCAAGGACGACGGCAACTACAAGACCCGCGCCGAGGTGAAGTTCGAGGGCGACACCCTGGTGAACCG
CATCGAGCTGAAGGGCATCGACTTCAAGGAGGACGGCAACATCCTGGGGCACAAGCTGGAGTACAACTAC
AACAGCCACAACGTCTATATCATGGCCGACAAGCAGAAGAACGGCATCAAGGTGAACTTCAAGATCCGCC
ACAACATCGAGGACGGCAGCGTGCAGCTCGCCGACCACTACCAGCAGAACACCCCCATCGGCGACGGCCC
CGTGCTGCTGCCCGACAACCACTACCTGAGCACCCAGTCCGCCCTGAGCAAAGACCCCAACGAGAAGCGC
GATCACATGGTCCTGCTGGAGTTCGTGACCGCCGCCGGGATCACTCTCGGCATGGACGAGCTGTACAAGT
CCGGAGGGGATCGGTGGAGCTCCACCGGTGGCGGCCGCTCTAGAGAGAATCTTTATTTTCAGGGCGCCGC
CAAATTCAAAGAAACCGCTGCTGCTAAATTCGAACGCCAGCACATGGACAGCGGAGGTGGAGGTACTAGT
CTCGAGCTCAAGCTTCGAATTCTGCAGTCGACGGTACCGCGGGCCCGGGATCCACCGGATCTAGATAACT
GATCATAATCAGCCATACCACATTTGTAGAGGTTTTACTTGCTTTAAAAAACCTCCCACACCTCCCCCTG
AACCTGAAACATAAAATGAATGCAATTGTTGTTGTTAACTTGTTTATTGCAGCTTATAATGGTTACAAAT
AAAGCAATAGCATCACAAATTTCACAAATAAAGCATTTTTTTCACTGCATTCTAGTTGTGGTTTGTCCAA
ACTCATCAATGTATCTTAACGCGTAAATTGTAAGCGTTAATATTTTGTTAAAATTCGCGTTAAATTTTTG
TTAAATCAGCTCATTTTTTAACCAATAGGCCGAAATCGGCAAAATCCCTTATAAATCAAAAGAATAGACC
GAGATAGGGT
[37 nt withheld, positions 1901-1937]
AAAGAACGTGGACTCCAACGTCAAAGG
[49 nt withheld, positions 1965-2013]
T
[91 nt withheld, positions 2015-2105]
G
[124 nt withheld, positions 2107-2230]
CAGGTGGCACTTTTCGGGGAAATGTGCGCGGAACCCCTATTTGTTTATTTTTCTAAATACATTCAAATAT
GTATCCGCTCATGAGACAATAACCCTGATAAATGCTTCAATAATATTGAAAAAGGAAGAGTCCTGAGGCG
GAAAGAACCAGCTGTGGAATGTGTGTCAGTTAGGGTGTGGAAAGTCCCCAGGCTCCCCAGCAGGCAGAAG
TATGCAAAGCATGCATCTCAATTAGTCAGCAACCAGGTGTGGAAAGTCCCCAGGCTCCCCAGCAGGCAGA
AGTATGCAAAGCATGCATCTCAATTAGTCAGCAACCATAGTCCCGCCCCTAACTCCGCCCATCCCGCCCC
TAACTCCGCCCAGTTCCGCCCATTCTCCGCCCCATGGCTGACTAATTTTTTTTATTTATGCAGAGGCCGA
GGCCGCCTCGGCCTCTGAGCTATTCCAGAAGTAGTGAGGAGGCTTTTTTGGAGGCCTAGGCTTTTGCAAA
GATCGATCAAGAGACAGGATGAGGATCGTTTCGCATGATTGAACAAGATGGATTGCACGCAGGTTCTCCG
GCCGCTTGGGTGGAGAGGCTATTCGGCTATGACTGGGCACAACAGACAATCGGCTGCTCTGATGCCGCCG
TGTTCCGGCTGTCAGCGCAGGGGCGCCCGGTTCTTTTTGTCAAGACCGACCTGTCCGGTGCCCTGAATGA
ACTGCAAGACGAGGCAGCGCGGCTATCGTGGCTGGCCACGACGGGCGTTCCTTGCGCAGCTGTGCTCGAC
GTTGTCACTGAAGCGGGAAGGGACTGGCTGCTATTGGGCGAAGTGCCGGGGCAGGATCTCCTGTCATCTC
ACCTTGCTCCTGCCGAGAAAGTATCCATCATGGCTGATGCAATGCGGCGGCTGCATACGCTTGATCCGGC
TACCTGCCCATTCGACCACCAAGCGAAACATCGCATCGAGCGAGCACGTACTCGGATGGAAGCCGGTCTT
GTCGATCAGGATGATCTGGACGAAGAGCATCAGGGGCTCGCGCCAGCCGAACTGTTCGCCAGGCTCAAGG
CGAGCATGCCCGACGGCGAGGATCTCGTCGTGACCCATGGCGATGCCTGCTTGCCGAATATCATGGTGGA
AAATGGCCGCTTTTCTGGATTCATCGACTGTGGCCGGCTGGGTGTGGCGGACCGCTATCAGGACATAGCG
TTGGCTACCCGTGATATTGCTGAAGAGCTTGGCGGCGAATGGGCTGACCGCTTCCTCGTGCTTTACGGTA
TCGCCGCTCCCGATTCGCAGCGCATCGCCTTCTATCGCCTTCTTGACGAGTTCTTCTGAGCGGGACTCTG
GGGTTCGAAATGACCGACCAAGCGACGCCCAACCTGCCATCACGAGATTTCGATTCCACCGCCGCCTTCT
ATGAAAGGTTGGGCTTCGGAATCGTTTTCCGGGACGCCGGCTGGATGATCCTCCAGCGCGGGGATCTCAT
GCTGGAGTTCTTCGCCCACCCTAGGGGGAGGCTAACTGAAACACGGAAGGAGACAATACCGGAAGGAACC
CGCGCTATGACGGCAATAAAAAGACAGAATAAAACGCACGGTGTTGGGTCGTTTGTTCATAAACGCGGGG
TTCGGTCCCAGGGCTGGCACTCTGTCGATACCCCACCGAGACCCCATTGGGGCCAATACGCCCGCGTTTC
TTCCTTTTCCCCACCCCACCCCCCAAGTTCGGGTGAAGGCCCAGGGCTCGCAGCCAACGTCGGGGCGGCA
GGCCCTGCCATAGCCTCAGGTTACTCATATATACTTTAGATTGATTTAAAACTTCATTTTTAATTTAAAA
GGATCTAGGTGAAGATCCTTTTTGATAATCTCATGACCAAAATCCCTTAACGTGAGTTTTCGTTCCACTG
AGCGTCAGACCCCGTAGAAAAGATCAAAGGATCTTCTTGAGATCCTTTTTTTCTGCGCGTAATCTGCTGC
TTGCAAACAAAAAAACCACCGCTACCAGCGGTGGTTTGTTTGCCGGATCAAGAGCTACCAACTCTTTTTC
CGAAGGTAACTGGCTTCAGCAGAGCGCAGATACCAAATACTGTCCTTCTAGTGTAGCCGTAGTTAGGCCA
CCACTTCAAGAACTCTGTAGCACCGCCTACATACCTCGCTCTGCTAATCCTGTTACCAGTGGCTGCTGCC
AGTGGCGATAAGTCGTGTCTTACCGGGTTGGACTCAAGACGATAGTTACCGGATAAGGCGCAGCGGTCGG
GCTGAACGGGGGGTTCGTGCACACAGCCCAGCTTGGAGCGAACGACCTACACCGAACTGAGATACCTACA
GCGTGAGCTATGAGAAAGCGCCACGCTTCCCGAAGGGAGAAAGGCGGACAGGTATCCGGTAAGCGGCAGG
GTCGGAACAGGAGAGCGCACGAGGGAGCTTCCAGGGGGAAACGCCTGGTATCTTTATAGTCCTGTCGGGT
TTCGCCACCTCTGACTTGAGCGTCGATTTTTGTGATGCTCGTCAGGGGGGCGGAGCCTATGGAAAAACGC
CAGCAACGCGGCCTTTTTACGGTTCCTGGCCTTTTGCTGGCCTTTTGCTCACATGTTCTTTCCTGCGTTA
TCCCCTGATTCTGTGGATAACCGTATTACCGCCATGCAT
