>Addgene plasmid #44434 | pIC113 | addgene partial sequence | sequence record 63184 | EGFP_C
CATGGACGAGCTGTACAAGTCCGGAGGGGATCGGTGGAGCTCCACCGGTGGCGGCCGCTCTAGAGAGAAT
CTTTATTTTCAGGGCGCCGCCAAATTCAAAGAAACCGCTGCTGCTAAATTCGAACGCCAGCACATGGACA
GCGGAGGTGGAGGTACTAGTCTCGAGCTCAAGCTTCGAATTCTGCAGTCGACGGTACCGCGGGCCCGGGA
TCCACCGGATCTAGATAACTGATCATAATCAGCCATACCACATTTGTAGAGGTTTTACTTGCTTTAAAAA
ACCTCCCACACCTCCCCCTGAACCTGAAACATAAAATGAATGCAATTGTTGTTGTTAACTTGTTTATTGC
AGCTTATAATGGTTACAAATAAAGCAATAGCATCACAAATTTCACAAATAAAGCATTTTTTTCACTGCAT
TCTAGTTGTGGTTTGTCCAAACTCATCAATGTATCTTAACGCGTAAATTGTAAGCGTTAATATTTTGTTA
AAATTCGCGTTAAATTTTTGTTAAATCAGCTCATTTTTTAACCAATAGGCCGAAATCGGCAAAATCCCTT
ATAAATCAAAAGAATAGACCGAGATAGGGT
[37 nt withheld, positions 591-627]
AAAGAACGTGGACTCCAACGTCAAAGG
[49 nt withheld, positions 655-703]
T
[91 nt withheld, positions 705-795]
G
[115 nt withheld, positions 797-911]
